>Addgene plasmid #41092 | pHMGWA-Pa14Csy4H29A | depositor partial sequence | sequence record 54819 | insert
ATGGACCACTACCTCGACATTCGCTTGCGACCGGACCCGGAATTTCCCCCGGCGCAACTCATGAGCGTGC
TCTTCGGCAAGCTCGCCCAGGCCCTGGTGGCACAGGGCGGGGACAGGATCGGCGTGAGCTTCCCCGACCT
CGACGAAAGCCGCTCCCGGCTGGGCGAGCGCCTGCGCATTCATGCCTCGGCGGACGACCTTCGTGCCCTG
CTCGCCCGGCCCTGGCTGGAAGGGTTGCGGGACCATCTGCAATTCGGAGAACCGGCAGTCGTGCCTCACC
CCACACCGTACCGTCAGGTCAGTCGGGTTCAGGCGAAAAGCAATCCGGAACGCCTGCGGCGGCGGCTCAT
GCGCCGGCACGATCTGAGTGAGGAGGAGGCTCGGAAACGCATTCCCGATACGGTCGCGAGAGCCTTGGAC
CTGCCCTTCGTCACGCTACGCAGCCAGAGCACCGGACAGCACTTCCGTCTCTTCATCCGCCACGGGCCGT
TGCAGGTGACGGCAGAGGAAGGAGGATTCACCTGTTACGGGTTGAGCAAAGGAGGTTTCGTTCCCTGGTT
CTGA
