>Addgene plasmid #41092 | pHMGWA-Pa14Csy4H29A | addgene partial sequence | sequence record 55816 | T7term 5'-GCTAGTTATTGCTCAGCGG-3'
CCGGATCTCAGTGGTGGTGGTGGTGGTGCTCGAGGTACATCACCACTTTGTACAAGAAAGCTGGGTCGGC
GCGCCCACCCTTTTATCAGAACCAGGGAACGAAACCTCCTTTGCTCAACCCGTAACAGGTGAATCCTCCT
TCCTCTGCCGTCACCTGCAACGGCCCGTGGCGGATGAAGAGACGGAAGTGCTGTCCGGTGCTCTGGCTGC
GTAGCGTGACGAAGGGCAGGTCCAAGGCTCTCGCGACCGTATCGGGAATGCGTTTCCGAGCCTCCTCCTC
ACTCAGATCGTGCCGGCGCATGAGCCGCCGCCGCAGGCGTTCCGGATTGCTTTTCGCCTGAACCCGACTG
ACCTGACGGTACGGTGTGGGGTGAGGCACGACTGCCGGTTCTCCGAATTGCAGATGGTCCCGCAACCCTT
CCAGCCAGGGCCGGGCGAGCAGGGCACGAAGGTCGTCCGCCGAGGCATGAATGCGCAGGCGCTCGCCCAG
CCGGGAGCGGCTTTCGTCGAGGTCGGGGAAGCTCACGCCGATCCTGTCCCCGCCCTGTGCCACCAGGGCC
TGGGCGAGCTTGCCGAAGAGCACGCTCATGAGTTGCGCCGGGGGAAATTCCGGGTCCGGTCGCAAGCGAA
TGTCGAGGTAGTGGTCCATGGTGAAGGAGCCCTGAAAATACAGGTTTTCCTCGAGTACGGCGGCCGCGGA
GCCTGCTTTTTTGTACAAACTTGTGATGTAAGATCCGGTACCAGTCTGCGCGTCTTTCAGGGCTTCATCG
ACAGTCTGACGACCGCTGG
