>Addgene plasmid #41092 | pHMGWA-Pa14Csy4H29A | addgene partial sequence | sequence record 56232 | pBRrevBam 5'-GGTGATGTCGGCGATATAGG-3'
GCGGTGATGCGGCACGATGCGTCCGGCGTAGAGGATCGAGATCCAGATCTCGATCCCGCGAAATTAATAC
GACTCACTATAGGGGAATTGTGAGCGGATAACAATTCCCCTCTAGAAATAATTTTGTTTAACTTTAAGAA
GGAGATATACCATGGGCAGCAGCCATCATCATCATCATCACGGTACCAAAACTGAAGAAGGTAAACTGGT
AATCTGGATTAACGGCGATAAAGGCTATAACGGTCTCGCTGAAGTCGGTAAGAAATTCGAGAAAGATACC
GGAATTAAAGTCACCGTTGAGCATCCGGATAAACTGGAAGAGAAATTCCCACAGGTTGCGGCAACTGGCG
ATGGCCCTGACATTATCTTCTGGGCACACGACCGCTTTGGTGGCTACGCTCAATCTGGCCTGTTGGCTGA
AATCACCCCGGACAAAGCGTTCCAGGACAAGCTGTATCCGTTTACCTGGGATGCCGTACGTTACAACGGC
AAGCTGATTGCTTACCCGATCGCTGTTGAAGCGTTATCGCTGATTTATAACAAAGATCTGCTGCCGAACC
CGCCAAAAACCTGGGAAGAGATCCCGGCGCTGGATAAAGAACTGAAAGCGAAAGGTAAGAGCGCGCTGAT
GTTCAACCTGCAAGAACCGTACTTCACCTGGCCGCTGATTGCTGCTGACGGGGGTTATGCGTTCAAGTAT
GAAAACGGCAAGTACGACATTAAAGACGTGGGCGTGGATAACGCTGGCGCGAAAGCGGGTCTGACCTTCC
TGGTTGACCTGATTAAAAACAAACACATGAATGCAGACACCGATTACTCCATCGCAGAAGCTGCCTTTAA
TAAAGGCGAAACAGCGATGACCATCAACGGCCCGTGGGCATGGTCCAACATCGACACCAGCAAAGTGAAT
TATGGTGTAACGGTACTGCCGACCTTCAAGGGTCAACCATCCAAACCGTTCGTTGGCGTGCTGAGCGCAG
GTA
