>Addgene plasmid #41092 | pHMGWA-Pa14Csy4H29A | addgene partial sequence | sequence record 106227 | MBP-F 5'-GATGAAGCCCTGAAAGACGCGCAG-3'
AAAAGCAGGCTCCGCGGCCGCCGTACTCGAGGAAAACCTGTATTTTCAGGGCTCCTTCACCATGGACCAC
TACCTCGACATTCGCTTGCGACCGGACCCGGAATTTCCCCCGGCGCAACTCATGAGCGTGCTCTTCGGCA
AGCTCGCCCAGGCCCTGGTGGCACAGGGCGGGGACAGGATCGGCGTGAGCTTCCCCGACCTCGACGAAAG
CCGCTCCCGGCTGGGCGAGCGCCTGCGCATTCATGCCTCGGCGGACGACCTTCGTGCCCTGCTCGCCCGG
CCCTGGCTGGAAGGGTTGCGGGACCATCTGCAATTCGGAGAACCGGCAGTCGTGCCTCACCCCACACCGT
ACCGTCAGGTCAGTCGGGTTCAGGCGAAAAGCAATCCGGAACGCCTGCGGCGGCGGCTCATGCGCCGGCA
CGATCTGAGTGAGGAGGAGGCTCGGAAACGCATTCCCGATACGGTCGCGAGAGCCTTGGACCTGCCCTTC
GTCACGCTACGCAGCCAGAGCACCGGACAGCACTTCCGTCTCTTCATCCGCCACGGGCCGTTGCAGGTGA
CGGCAGAGGAAGGAGGATTCACCTGTTACGGGTTGAGCAAAGGAGGTTTCGTTCCCTGGTTCTGATAAAA
GGGTGGGCGCGCCGACCCAGCTTTCTTGTACAAAGTGGTGATGTACCTCGAGCACCACCACCACCACCAC
TGAGATCCGGCTGCTAACAAAGCCCGAAAGGAAGCTGAGTTGGCTGCTGCCACCGCTGAGCAATAACTAG
CATAACCCCTTGGGGCCTCTAAACGGGTCTTGAGGGGTTTTTTGCTGAAAGGAGGAACTATATCCGGATT
GGCGAATGGGACGCGCCCTGTAGCGGCGCATTAAGCGCGGCGGGTGTGGTGGTTT
