[The description below was written by a language model from this plasmid's Addgene catalogue record.]
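Description:
pHMGWA-Pa14Csy4H29A is a bacterial expression plasmid built on the pHM-GWA Gateway destination backbone. It is designed to produce a catalytically inactive form of the CRISPR-associated endoribonuclease Csy4 from Pseudomonas aeruginosa (locus Pa14_33300). The plasmid is maintained in E. coli under ampicillin selection and is recorded as low copy. The record does not name the origin of replication. The total size is listed as about 7.3 kb, which is smaller than the roughly 8.2 kb empty backbone. This is expected for a Gateway construct, because recombination replaces the larger destination cassette with the 564 bp Csy4 coding sequence.

Expression is driven by a T7 promoter, so protein production requires a host that supplies T7 RNA polymerase. A T7 terminator lies downstream, as implied by the listed sequencing primer. The backbone adds an N-terminal His6-MBP fusion: the hexahistidine tag allows metal-affinity purification, and maltose-binding protein generally improves solubility and yield. The record does not state whether a protease cleavage site separates the tag from Csy4.

The insert carries a His29Ala substitution that abolishes ribonuclease activity. Wild-type Csy4 recognises and cleaves the repeat-derived hairpin in precursor CRISPR transcripts to generate mature crRNAs. The H29A variant is therefore typically used as a cleavage-deficient control and for biochemical or structural studies of how the enzyme engages its RNA substrate without processing it. This fits the associated work on sequence- and structure-specific RNA processing by this endonuclease. No feature table was supplied, so finer details of the plasmid map cannot be described.
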