Addgene plasmid #41092: pHMGWA-Pa14Csy4H29A
Depositing lab: Jennifer Doudna. Depositing organization: University of California, Berkeley. Publication: Sequence- and structure-specific RNA processing by a CRISPR endonuclease. Haurwitz RE, Jinek M, Wiedenheft B, Zhou K, Doudna JA. Science. 2010 Sep 10;329(5997):1355-8. 10.1126/science.1192272 PubMed 20829488.
Backbone
  Vector backbone: pHM-GWA
  Backbone size w/o insert (bp): 8236
  Total vector size (bp): 7344
Growth in bacteria
  Bacterial resistance: Ampicillin, 100 μg/mL
  Growth temperature: 37°C
  Growth strain: Top10
  Copy number: Low Copy
Gene/Insert
  Gene/Insert name: Csy4 (alt name: Pa14_33300)
  Species: Pseudomonas aeruginosa
  Insert size (bp): 564
  Mutation: His29Ala mmutation to abolish ribonuclease activity
  GenBank ID: 115585590 ABJ11605
  Promoter: T7
  Tag / fusion protein: His6-MBP (N terminal on backbone)
  Cloning method: Gateway Cloning
  Sequencing primers: 5′ MBP forward; 3′ T7 terminator
Terms and licenses: Academic/Nonprofit Terms; Industry Terms: Not Available to Industry
Depositor comments: For more information on Doudna Lab CRISPR Plasmids please refer to: http://www.addgene.org/crispr/doudna/
How to cite: pHMGWA-Pa14Csy4H29A was a gift from Jennifer Doudna (Addgene plasmid # 41092 ; http://n2t.net/addgene:41092 ; RRID:Addgene_41092)
